>Addgene plasmid #14636 | pLINK CDK9 myc (P#1082) | addgene partial sequence | sequence record 21203 | 14636 with EF1a-fwd
TGTCGTGAGGAATTAGCTTGCTTACATTTGCTTCTGACACAACTGTGTTCACTAGCAACCTCAAACAGAC
ACCATGGCAAAGCAGTACGACTCGGTGGAGTGCCCTTTTTGTGATGAAGTTTCCAAATACGAGAAGCTCG
CCAAGATCGGCCAAGGCACCTTCGGGGAGGTGTTCAAGGCCAGGCACCGCAAGACCGGCCAGAAGGTGGC
TCTGAAGAAGGTGCTGATGGAAAACGAGAAGGAGGGGTTCCCCATTACAGCCTTGCGGGAGATCAAGATC
CTTCAGCTTCTAAAACACGAGAATGTGGTCAACTTGATTGAGATTTGTCGAACCAAAGCTTCCCCCTATA
ACCGCTGCAAGGGTAGTATATACCTGGTGTTCGACTTCTGCGAGCATGACCTTGCTGGGCTGTTGAGCAA
TGTTTTGGTCAAGTTCACGCTGTCTGAGATCAAGAGGGTGATGCAGATGCTGCTTAACGGCCTCTACTAC
ATCCACAGAAACAAGATCCTGCATAGGGACATGAAGGCTGCTAATGTGCTTATCACTCGTGATGGGGTCC
TGAAGCTGGCAGACTTTGGGCTGGCCCGGGCCTTCAGCCTGGCCAAGAACAGCCAGCC
