>Addgene plasmid #14636 | pLINK CDK9 myc (P#1082) | addgene partial sequence | sequence record 41213 | hCdk9-F 5'-ACTTCTGCGAGCATGACCTT
ACGCTGTCTGAGATCAAGAGGGTGATGCAGATGCTGCTTAACGGCCTCTACTACATCCACAGAAACAAGA
TCCTGCATAGGGACATGAAGGCTGCTAATGTGCTTATCACTCGTGATGGGGTCCTGAAGCTGGCAGACTT
TGGGCTGGCCCGGGCCTTCAGCCTGGCCAAGAACAGCCAGCCCAACCGCTGCACCAACCGTGTGGTGACA
CTCTGGTACCGGCCCCCGGAGCTGTTGCTCGGGGAGCGGGACTACGGCCCCCCCATTGACCTGTGGGGTG
CTGGGTGCATCATGGCAGAGATGTGGACCCGCAGCCCCATCATGCAGGGCAACACGGAGCAGCACCAACT
CGCCCTCATCAGTCAGCTCTGCGGCTCCATCACCCCTGAGGTGTGGCCAAACGTGGACAACTATGAGCTG
TACGAAAAGCTGGAGCTGGTCAAGTGCCAGAAGCGGAAGGTGAAGGACAGGCTGAAGGCCTATGTGCGTG
ACCCATACGCACTGGACCTCATCGACAAGCTGCTGGTGCTGGACCCTGCCCAGCGCATCGACAGCGATGA
CGCCCTCAACCACGACTTCTTCTGGTCCGACCCCATGCCCTCCGACCTCAAGGGCAT
