[The description below was written by a language model from this plasmid's Addgene catalogue record.]
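Description:
pLINK CDK9 myc is a mammalian expression plasmid built on the EF-pLINK2 backbone (about 5.2 kb without the insert) and carrying the human CDK9 coding sequence. It is propagated in E. coli under ampicillin selection. The record does not list the origin of replication or copy number, and it mentions no mammalian selection marker, so the plasmid is probably meant for transient transfection. The promoter is also not stated explicitly. However, the backbone name and the use of an EF1a forward sequencing primer suggest that the insert sits downstream of an EF-1α promoter, a strong constitutive promoter active in many mammalian cell types.

The insert encodes cyclin-dependent kinase 9 (also known as PITALRE or TAK), cloned between NcoI and EcoRI sites that both remain intact, so the fragment can be excised or exchanged. A myc epitope tag is fused to the C terminus, which allows the protein to be detected or immunoprecipitated with anti-myc antibodies and distinguished from endogenous CDK9. The depositor notes that expression was confirmed by western blot.

CDK9 is the catalytic subunit of positive transcription elongation factor b (P-TEFb), which pairs with cyclin T1 and phosphorylates components of the RNA polymerase II machinery to promote productive elongation. The associated publication examines how P-TEFb's ability to transactivate HIV transcription depends on a functional kinase domain, cyclin T1 and the viral Tat protein. The construct is therefore suited to overexpressing tagged CDK9 in mammalian cells to study transcription elongation, Tat-dependent HIV transcription and CDK9 protein interactions. No feature table was provided, so other backbone elements cannot be described.
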