Addgene plasmid #14636: pLINK CDK9 myc (P#1082)
Depositing lab: Matija Peterlin. Depositing organization: University of California, San Francisco (UCSF). Publication: The ability of positive transcription elongation factor B to transactivate human immunodeficiency virus transcription depends on a functional kinase domain, cyclin T1, and Tat. Fujinaga K, Cujec TP, Peng J, Garriga J, Price DH, Grana X, Peterlin BM. J Virol. 1998 Sep . 72(9):7154-9. PubMed 9696809.
Backbone
  Vector backbone: EF-pLINK2
  Backbone size w/o insert (bp): 5200
  Vector type: Mammalian Expression
Growth in bacteria
  Bacterial resistance: Ampicillin, 100 μg/mL
  Growth temperature: 37°C
  Growth strain: DH5alpha
  Copy number: Unknown
Gene/Insert
  Gene/Insert name: cdk9 (alt name: cyclin dependent kinase 9)
  Species: H. sapiens (human)
  Entrez Gene: CDK9 (a.k.a. C-2k, CDC2L4, CTK1, PITALRE, TAK)
  Tag / fusion protein: myc (C terminal on insert)
  Cloning method: Restriction Enzyme; 5′ cloning site NcoI (not destroyed); 3′ cloning site EcoRI (not destroyed)
  Sequencing primers: 5′ EF1a forward primer
Terms and licenses: Academic/Nonprofit Terms; Industry Terms: Not Available to Industry
Depositor comments: Expression checked by western blot.
How to cite: pLINK CDK9 myc (P#1082) was a gift from Matija Peterlin (Addgene plasmid # 14636)
